>Addgene plasmid #152929 | pGBW-m4133695 | addgene full sequence | sequence record 307269 | Addgene NGS Result
ATCTAACTGCTGATCGAGTGTAGCCAGATCTAGTAATCAATTACGGGGTCATTAGTTCATAGCCCATATA
TGGAGTTCCGCGTTACATAACTTACGGTAAATGGCCCGCCTGGCTGACCGCCCAACGACCCCCGCCCATT
GACGTCAATAATGACGTATGTTCCCATAGTAACGCCAATAGGGACTTTCCATTGACGTCAATGGGTGGAG
TATTTACGGTAAACTGCCCACTTGGCAGTACATCAAGTGTATCATATGCCAAGTACGCCCCCTATTGACG
TCAATGACGGTAAATGGCCCGCCTGGCATTATGCCCAGTACATGACCTTATGGGACTTTCCTACTTGGCA
GTACATCTACGTATTAGTCATCGCTATTACCATGCTGATGCGGTTTTGGCAGTACATCAATGGGCGTGGA
TAGCGGTTTGACTCACGGGGATTTCCAAGTCTCCACCCCATTGACGTCAATGGGAGTTTGTTTTGGCACC
AAAATCAACGGGACTTTCCAAAATGTCGTAACAACTCCGCCCCATTGACGCAAATGGGCGGTAGGCGTGT
ACGGTGGGAGGTCTATATAAGCAGAGCTGGTTTAGTGAACCGTCAGATCAGATCTTTGTCGATCCTACCA
TCCACTCGACACACCCGCCAGCGGCCGCCACCATGATTGAACTTTCATTAATTGACTTCTATTTGTGCTT
TTTAGCCTTTCTGCTATTCCTTGTTTTAATTATGCTTATTATCTTTTGGTTCTCACTTGAACTGCAAGAT
CATAATGAAACTTGTCACGCCGAAAACCTTTACTTTCAGTCGGGACGGCGAATCCCGGGGCTGATAAATC
CCTGGAAAAGGAGATGGAAGAAGAACTTTATTGCAGTGTCTGCGGCTAACCGGTTCAAAAAGATCAGTTC
AAGCGGCGCCCTAGATTACGACATTCCTACGACCGCCTCCGAGAATCTCTATTTCCAGGGTGAATTTGGC
TTGGCACAACATGACGAGGCCGTCGATAACAAGTTTAATAAAGAACAGCAGAACGCTTTCTATGAGATCC
TTCACTTACCAAATCTGAACGAAGAGCAACGCAACGCTTTCATTCAGAGCCTGAAAGACGATCCCTCGCA
GTCTGCAAATCTCCTGGCCGAAGCCAAGAAGCTGAATGACGCACAGGCTCCAAAAGTTGATAACAAGTTT
AACAAGGAGCAGCAGAATGCTTTCTACGAGATATTGCACCTTCCTAATCTGAATGAGGAACAAAGAAATG
CATTTATCCAGTCCCTAAAAGACGATCCATCACAGAGTGCCAACCTGCTTGCGGAAGCCAAAAAGCTCAA
TGATGCCCAGGCCCCGAAAGTAGACGCGAACCATCAATAAGCTAGCTTGACTGACTGAGATACAGCGTAC
CTTCAGCTCACAGACATGATAAGATACATTGATGAGTTTGGACAAACCACAACTAGAATGCAGTGAAAAA
AATGCTTTATTTGTGAAATTTGTGATGCTATTGCTTTATTTGTAACCATTATAAGCTGCAATAAACAAGT
TAACAACAACAATTGCATTCATTTTATGTTTCAGGTTCAGGGGGAGGTGTGGGAGGTTTTTTAAAGCAAG
TAAAACCTCTACAAATGTGGTATTGGCCCATCTCTATCGGTATCGTAGCATAACCCCTTGGGGCCTCTAA
ACGGGTCTTGAGGGGTTTTTTGTGCCCCTCGGGCCGGATTGCTATCTACCGGCATTGGCGCAGAAAAAAA
TGCCTGATGCGACGCTGCGCGTCTTATACTCCCACATATGCCAGATTCAGCAACGGATACGGCTTCCCCA
ACTTGCCCACTTCCATACGTGTCCTCCTTACCAGAAATTTATCCTTAAGGTCGTCAGCTATCCTGCAGGC
GATCTCTCGATTTCGATCAAGACATTCCTTTAATGGTCTTTTCTGGACACCACTAGGGGTCAGAAGTAGT
TCATCAAACTTTCTTCCCTCCCTAATCTCATTGGTTACCTTGGGCTATCGAAACTTAATTAACCAGTCAA
GTCAGCTACTTGGCGAGATCGACTTGTCTGGGTTTCGACTACGCTCAGAATTGCGTCAGTCAAGTTCGAT
CTGGTCCTTGCTATTGCACCCGTTCTCCGATTACGAGTTTCATTTAAATCATGTGAGCAAAAGGCCAGCA
AAAGGCCAGGAACCGTAAAAAGGCCGCGTTGCTGGCGTTTTTCCATAGGCTCCGCCCCCCTGACGAGCAT
CACAAAAATCGACGCTCAAGTCAGAGGTGGCGAAACCCGACAGGACTATAAAGATACCAGGCGTTTCCCC
CTGGAAGCTCCCTCGTGCGCTCTCCTGTTCCGACCCTGCCGCTTACCGGATACCTGTCCGCCTTTCTCCC
TTCGGGAAGCGTGGCGCTTTCTCATAGCTCACGCTGTAGGTATCTCAGTTCGGTGTAGGTCGTTCGCTCC
AAGCTGGGCTGTGTGCACGAACCCCCCGTTCAGCCCGACCGCTGCGCCTTATCCGGTAACTATCGTCTTG
AGTCCAACCCGGTAAGACACGACTTATCGCCACTGGCAGCAGCCACTGGTAACAGGATTAGCAGAGCGAG
GTATGTAGGCGGTGCTACAGAGTTCTTGAAGTGGTGGCCTAACTACGGCTACACTAGAAGAACAGTATTT
GGTATCTGCGCTCTGCTGAAGCCAGTTACCTTCGGAAAAAGAGTTGGTAGCTCTTGATCCGGCAAACAAA
CCACCGCTGGTAGCGGTGGTTTTTTTGTTTGCAAGCAGCAGATTACGCGCAGAAAAAAAGGATCTCAAGA
AGATCCTTTGATCTTTTCTACGGGGTCTGACGCTCAGTGGAACGAAAACTCACGTTAAGGGATTTTGGTC
ATGAGATTATCAAAAAGGATCTTCACCTAGATCCTTTTAAATTAAAAATGAAGTTTTAAATCAATCTAAA
GTATATATGAGTAAACTTGGTCTGACAGTTACCAATGCTTAATCAGTGAGGCACCTATCTCAGCGATCTG
TCTATTTCGTTCATCCATAGTTGCATTTAAATTTCCGAACTCTCCAAGGCCCTCGTCGGAAAATCTTCAA
ACCTTTCGTCCGATCCATCTTGCAGGCTACCTCTCGAACGAACTATCGCAAGTCTCTTGGCCGGCCTTGC
GCCTTGGCTATTGCTTGGCAGCGCCTATCGCCAGGTATTACTCCAATCCCGAATATCCGAGATCGGGATC
ACCCGAGAGAAGTTCAACCTACATCCTCAATCCCGATCTATCCGAGATCCGAGGAATATCGAAATCGGGG
CGCGCCTGGCCTCCGCGCCGGGTTTTGGCGCCTCCCGCGGGCGCCCCCCTCGTCACGGCGAGCGCTGCCA
CGTCAGACGAAGGGCGCAGGAGCGTCCTGATCCTTCCGCCCGGACGCTCAGGACAGCGGCCCGCTGCTCA
TAAGACTCGGCCTTAGAACCCCAGTATCAGCAGAAGGACATTTTAGGACGGGACTTGGGTGACTCTAGGG
CACTGGTTTTCTTTCCAGAGAGCGGAACAGGCGAGGAAAAGTAGTCCCTTCTCGGCGATTCTGCGGAGGG
ATCTCCGTGGGGCGGTGAACGCCGATGATTATATAAGGACGCGCCGGGTGTGGCACAGCTAGTTCCGTCG
CAGCCGGGATTTGGGTCGCGGTTCTTGTTTGTGGATCGCTGTGATCGTCACTTGGTGAGTAGCGGGCTGC
TGGGCTGGCCGGGGCTTTCGTGGCCGCCGGGCCGCTCGGTGGGACGGAAGCGTGTGGAGAGACCGCCAAG
GGCTGTAGTCTGGGTCCGCGAGCAAGGTTGCCCTGAACTGGGGGTTGGGGGGAGCGCAGCAAAATGGCGG
CTGTTCCCGAGTCTTGAATGGAAGACGCTTGTGAGGCGGGCTGTGAGGTCGTTGAAACAAGGTGGGGGGC
ATGGTGGGCGGCAAGAACCCAAGGTCTTGAGCCCTTCGCTAATGCGGGAAAGCTCTTATTCGGGTGAGAT
GGGCTGGGCACCATCTGGGGACCCTGACGTGAAGTTTGTCACTGACTGGAGAACTCGGTTTGTCGTCTGT
TGCGGGGGCGGCAGTTATGGCGGTGCCGTTGGGCAGTGCACCCGTACCTTTGGGAGCGCGCGCCCTCGTC
GTGTCGTGACGTCACCCGTTCTGTTGGCTTATAATGCAGGGTGGGGCCACCTGCCGGTAGGTGTGCGGTA
GGCTTTTCTCCGTCGCAGGACGCAGGGTTCGGGCCTAGGGTAGGCTCTCCTGAATCGACAGGCGCCGGAC
CTCTGGTGAGGGGAGGGATAAGTGAGGCGTCAGTTTCTTTGGTCGGTTTTATGTACCTATCTTCTTAAGT
AGCTGAAGCTCCGGTTTTGAACTATGCGCTCGGGGTTGGCGAGTGTGTTTTGTGAAGTTTTTTAGGCACC
TTTTGAAATGTAATCATTTGGGTCAATATGTAATTTTCAGTGTTAGACTTGTAAATTGTCCGCTAAATTC
TGGCCGTTTTTGGCTTTTTTGTTAGACAACATGACCGAGTACAAGCCCACGGTGCGCCTCGCCACCCGCG
ACGACGTCCCCAGGGCCGTACGCACCCTCGCCGCCGCGTTCGCCGACTACCCCGCCACGCGCCACACCGT
CGATCCGGACCGCCACATCGAGCGGGTCACCGAGCTGCAAGAACTCTTCCTCACGCGCGTCGGGCTCGAC
ATCGGCAAGGTGTGGGTCGCGGACGACGGCGCCGCGGTGGCGGTCTGGACCACGCCGGAGAGCGTCGAAG
CGGGGGCGGTGTTCGCCGAGATCGGCCCGCGCATGGCCGAGTTGAGCGGTTCCCGGCTGGCCGCGCAGCA
ACAGATGGAGGGCCTCCTGGCGCCGCACCGGCCCAAGGAGCCCGCGTGGTTCCTGGCCACCGTCGGCGTC
TCGCCCGACCACCAGGGCAAGGGTCTGGGCAGCGCCGTCGTGCTCCCCGGAGTGGAGGCCGCCGAGCGCG
CCGGGGTGCCCGCCTTCCTGGAGACCTCCGCGCCCCGCAACCTCCCCTTCTACGAGCGGCTCGGCTTCAC
CGTCACCGCCGACGTCGAGGTGCCCGAAGGACCGCGCACCTGGTGCATGACCCGCAAGCCCGGTGCCTAG
GCTAGTATGTAAGCCTAGTCTTAGATAATAAAATCGCTATCCATCGAAGATGGATGTGTGTTGGTTTTTT
GTGTGTGTAACGCTAGGCGCGCCTGGTGTACCGAGAACGATCCTCTCAGTGCGAGTCTCGACGATCCATA
TCGTTGCTTGGCAGTCAGCCAGTCGGAATCCAGCTTGGGACCCAGGAAGTCCAATCGTCAGATATTGTAC
TCAAGCCTGGTCACGGCAGCGTACCGATCTGTTTAAACCTAGATATTGATAGTCTGATCGGTCAACGTAT
AATCGAGTCCTAGCTTTTGCAAACATCTATCAAGAGACAGGATCAGCAGGAGGCTTTCGCATGAGTATTC
AACATTTCCGTGTCGCCCTTATTCCCTTTTTTGCGGCATTTTGCCTTCCTGTTTTTGCTCACCCAGAAAC
GCTGGTGAAAGTAAAAGATGCTGAAGATCAGTTGGGTGCGCGAGTGGGTTACATCGAACTGGATCTCAAC
AGCGGTAAGATCCTTGAGAGTTTTCGCCCCGAAGAACGCTTTCCAATGATGAGCACTTTTAAAGTTCTGC
TATGTGGCGCGGTATTATCCCGTATTGACGCCGGGCAAGAGCAACTCGGTCGCCGCATACACTATTCTCA
GAATGACTTGGTTGAGTATTCACCAGTCACAGAAAAGCATCTTACGGATGGCATGACAGTAAGAGAATTA
TGCAGTGCTGCCATAACCATGAGTGATAACACTGCGGCCAACTTACTTCTGACAACGATTGGAGGACCGA
AGGAGCTAACCGCTTTTTTGCACAACATGGGGGATCATGTAACTCGCCTTGATCGTTGGGAACCGGAGCT
GAATGAAGCCATACCAAACGACGAGCGTGACACCACGATGCCTGTAGCAATGGCAACAACCTTGCGTAAA
CTATTAACTGGCGAACTACTTACTCTAGCTTCCCGGCAACAGTTGATAGACTGGATGGAGGCGGATAAAG
TTGCAGGACCACTTCTGCGCTCGGCCCTTCCGGCTGGCTGGTTTATTGCTGATAAATCTGGAGCCGGTGA
GCGTGGGTCTCGCGGTATCATTGCAGCACTGGGGCCAGATGGTAAGCCCTCCCGTATCGTAGTTATCTAC
ACGACGGGGAGTCAGGCAACTATGGATGAACGAAATAGACAGATCGCTGAGATAGGTGCCTCACTGATTA
AGCATTGGTAACCGATTCTAGGTGCATTGGCGCAGAAAAAAATGCCTGATGCGACGCTGCGCGTCTTATA
CTCCCACATATGCCAGATTCAGCAACGGATACGGCTTCCCCAACTTGCCCACTTCCATACGTGTCCTCCT
TACCAGAAATTTATCCTTAAGATCCCGAATCGTTTAAACTCGACTCTGGCTCTATCGAATCTCCGTCGTT
TCGAGCTTACGCGAACAGCCGTGGCGCTCATTTGCTCGTCGGGCATCGAATCTCGTCAGCTATCGTCAGC
TTACCTTTTTGGCAGCGATCGCGGCTCCCGACATCTTGGACCATTAGCTCCACAGGTATCTTCTTCCCTC
TAGTGGTCATAACAGCAGCTTCAGCTACCTCTCAATTCAAAAAACCCCTCAAGACCCGTTTAGAGGCCCC
AAGGGGTTATGCTATCAATCGTTGCGTTACACACACAAAAAACCAACACACATCCATCTTCGATGGATAG
CGATTTTATT
Features (pLannotate 1.2.2; 21 found; start..end, strand, type, name):
     81..384     +  enhancer       CMV enhancer: human cytomegalovirus immediate early enhancer
    457..474     -  promoter       CMV promoter (fragment): human cytomegalovirus (CMV) immediate early promoter
    537..588     +  promoter       CMVd2 promoter: truncated human cytomegalovirus (CMV) immediate early promoter that yields moderately reduced expression relative to the full-length promoter
    663..791     +  CDS            NS7B_SARS2: Experimental evidence at protein level: Swiss-Prot protein existence level 1. From Severe acute respiratory syndrome coronavirus 2 (2019-nCoV) (SARS-CoV-2).
    846..923     +  CDS            MYLK2 (fragment): MYLK2_HUMAN - Experimental evidence at protein level: Swiss-Prot protein existence level 1. Implicated in the level of global muscle contraction and cardiac function. Phosphorylates a specific serine in the N-terminus of a myosin light chain. From Homo sapiens (Human).
   1005..1355    +  CDS            spa (fragment): SPA_STAAU - Experimental evidence at protein level: Swiss-Prot protein existence level 1. Plays a role in the inhibition of the host innate and adaptive immune responses. Possesses five immunoglobulin-binding domains that capture both the fragment crystallizable region (Fc region) and the Fab region (part of Ig that identifies antigen) of immunoglobulins (By similarity). In turn, Staphylococcus aureus is protected from phagocytic killing via inhibition of Ig Fc region. In addition, the host elicited B-cell response is prevented due to a decrease of antibody-secreting cell proliferation that en
   1420..1541    -  polyA_signal   SV40 poly(A) signal: SV40 polyadenylation signal
   1564..1633    -  CDS            large T antigen (fragment): large T antigen from SV40 (simian virus 40)
   1656..1702    +  terminator     T7 terminator: transcription terminator for bacteriophage T7 RNA polymerase
   1732..1868    +  terminator     rrnG terminator: transcription terminator from the E. coli ribosomal RNA rrnG operon (Albrechtsen et al., 1991)
   1913..1984    +  misc_feature   3' β-globin insulator: insulator downstream of the human β-globin locus (Farrell et al., 2002)
   2210..2798    -  rep_origin     ori: high-copy-number ColE1/pMB1/pBR322/pUC origin of replication
   2970..3034    -  CDS            bla(M) (fragment): β-lactamase lacking the signal sequence; bla(M); allows cytosolic expression of β-lactamase
   3298..4507    +  promoter       UbC promoter: human ubiquitin C promoter
   4511..5108    +  CDS            PuroR (fragment): puromycin N-acetyltransferase; pac from Streptomyces; confers resistance to puromycin
   5137..5185    +  polyA_signal   poly(A) signal: synthetic polyadenylation signal
   5451..6311    +  CDS            AmpR: β-lactamase; bla; confers resistance to ampicillin, carbenicillin, and related antibiotics
   6324..6460    +  terminator     rrnG terminator: transcription terminator from the E. coli ribosomal RNA rrnG operon (Albrechtsen et al., 1991)
   6612..6683    +  misc_feature   5' β-globin insulator: insulator upstream of the human β-globin locus (Farrell et al., 2002)
   6688..6734    -  terminator     T7 terminator: transcription terminator for bacteriophage T7 RNA polymerase
   6752..6800    -  polyA_signal   poly(A) signal: synthetic polyadenylation signal
