[The description below was written by a language model from this plasmid's Addgene catalogue record and pLannotate feature annotations shown in this document.]
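Description:
pGBW-m4133695 is a mammalian expression plasmid carrying the wild-type ORF7b accessory protein gene of SARS-CoV-2, built on the pTwist_CMV_Puro_6 backbone. It is propagated in E. coli as a high-copy plasmid through a ColE1/pUC-type origin and selected with ampicillin via a full-length β-lactamase gene. A short additional bla fragment annotated near the origin appears to be a backbone remnant. The sequenced record is about 6.8 kb.

The short ORF7b coding sequence sits downstream of the human cytomegalovirus immediate-early enhancer and promoter elements, and transcription ends at an SV40 polyadenylation signal. The catalogue lists a cleavable TEV site and a tandem affinity purification (TAP) tag fused at the C terminus from the backbone. This agrees with the feature table, which detects a myosin light chain kinase fragment, most likely corresponding to a calmodulin-binding peptide, followed by immunoglobulin-binding domains of Staphylococcus aureus protein A. In the classic TAP design, the tagged protein is captured on IgG, released by TEV protease cleavage, and then purified on calmodulin resin. The TEV site itself is not separately annotated.

A second cassette expresses puromycin N-acetyltransferase from the human ubiquitin C promoter with a synthetic poly(A) signal, allowing puromycin selection of transfected or stably expressing mammalian cells. T7 and rrnG transcription terminators and β-globin insulator elements flank the units, presumably to limit read-through and interference between them. The construct is suited to expressing tagged ORF7b in mammalian cells, and the tag makes it appropriate for affinity purification and for studying the protein's interaction partners, although the record states only expression as its purpose.
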