Addgene plasmid #152929: pGBW-m4133695
Purpose: Mammalian expression plasmid for SARS-CoV-2 ORF7b
Depositing lab: Ginkgo Bioworks & Benjie Chen. Depositing organization: Ginkgo Bioworks.
Backbone
  Vector backbone: pTwist_CMV_Puro_6
  Backbone size w/o insert (bp): 6080
  Vector type: Mammalian Expression
  Selectable markers: Puromycin
Growth in bacteria
  Bacterial resistance: Ampicillin, 100 μg/mL
  Growth temperature: 37°C
  Growth strain: DH5alpha
  Copy number: High Copy
Gene/Insert
  Gene/Insert name: SARS-CoV-2 ORF7b
  Species: Severe acute respiratory syndrome coronavirus 2
  Insert size (bp): 125
  Mutation: wt
  Entrez Gene: ORF7b (a.k.a. GU280_gp08)
  Promoter: CMV
  Tag / fusion protein: Cleavable TEV;TapTag (C terminal on backbone)
  Cloning method: Unknown
Resource information
  A portion of this plasmid was derived from a plasmid made by: GinkgoBioworks
Depositor comments: NCBI reference sequence: YP_009725318.1
How to cite: pGBW-m4133695 was a gift from Ginkgo Bioworks & Benjie Chen (Addgene plasmid # 152929 ; http://n2t.net/addgene:152929 ; RRID:Addgene_152929)
